Addgene plasmid #170268: pLEVI(408)-ColE-iLight-msfGFP
Purpose: Expresses LexA_DBD-iLight-msfGFP under J23116 promoter and mCherry under ColE promoter with a LexA408 operator in bacteria.
Depositing lab: Vladislav Verkhusha. Depositing organization: Albert Einstein College of Medicine. Publication: Single-component near-infrared optogenetic systems for gene transcription regulation. Kaberniuk AA, Baloban M, Monakhov MV, Shcherbakova DM, Verkhusha VV. Nat Commun. 2021 Jun 23;12(1):3859. doi: 10.1038/s41467-021-24212-7. PubMed 34162879.
Backbone
  Vector backbone: pLEVI(408)-ColE
  Backbone manufacturer: Y. Yang lab (East China University of Science and Technology, China), https://pubmed.ncbi.nlm.nih.gov/27311594/
  Backbone size w/o insert (bp): 5347
  Total vector size (bp): 7702
  Modifications to backbone: iLight-msfGFP was inserted C-terminally in frame with LexADBD.
  Vector type: Bacterial Expression
  Selectable markers: mCherry
Growth in bacteria
  Bacterial resistance: Spectinomycin, 50 μg/mL
  Growth temperature: 37°C
  Growth strain: DH5alpha
  Copy number: Low Copy
Gene/Insert
  Gene/Insert name: iLight
  Species: Synthetic; ; Idiomarina sp. A28L
  Insert size (bp): 2355
  Mutation: To design iLight for expression in bacteria, a full-length bacterial phytochrome IsPadC from Idiomarina sp. A28L was used as an original template. First, diguanylyl cyclase effector in IsPadC was removed, then following mutations were introduced: I68F, H80Q, A86T, R90S S242C, E274K, R295H I360V, and L464V.
  GenBank ID: MW890755
  Promoter: pJ23116
  Tag / fusion protein: msfGFP (C terminal on insert)
  Cloning method: Restriction Enzyme; 5′ cloning site SacII (not destroyed); 3′ cloning site SalI (not destroyed)
  Sequencing primers: 5′ atgaaagcgttaacggccaggcaac; 3′ cgtcgccgtccagctcgaccag
Terms and licenses: Academic/Nonprofit Terms; Industry Terms: Not Available to Industry
How to cite: pLEVI(408)-ColE-iLight-msfGFP was a gift from Vladislav Verkhusha (Addgene plasmid # 170268 ; http://n2t.net/addgene:170268 ; RRID:Addgene_170268)
