[The description below was written by a language model from this plasmid's Addgene catalogue record and pLannotate feature annotations shown in this document.]
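Description:
pLEVI(408)-ColE-iLight-msfGFP is a low-copy bacterial expression plasmid of about 7.7 kb, built on the pLEVI(408)-ColE backbone. It carries a single-component near-infrared optogenetic transcription system together with its own fluorescent readout. It replicates in E. coli from a CloDF13 (CDF) origin, which is compatible with plasmids using other common origins. Selection is with spectinomycin through the aadA (SmR) gene, which is annotated downstream of an AmpR promoter. The backbone also retains a lacI cassette with its promoter, a CAP binding site and a small tetracycline-resistance fragment. The record assigns no role to these elements in the light-controlled circuit.

The regulator is a fusion of the E. coli LexA DNA-binding domain to iLight and then to a C-terminal msfGFP tag (annotated as a superfolder GFP fragment). It is expressed from the constitutive synthetic promoter J23116; the annotation software matches this to a fragment of the related J23119 promoter spanning the sequence origin. iLight is an engineered photosensory module derived from the Idiomarina sp. A28L bacterial phytochrome IsPadC. Its diguanylyl cyclase effector was removed and nine point mutations were introduced. The iLight region itself has no annotation in the feature table, falling in the gap between the LexA and GFP features.

The reporter is mCherry, driven by a ColE promoter that carries a LexA408 operator, so binding of the LexA fusion at this operator controls red fluorescence. rrnB T1 terminators and a T7 terminator insulate the two transcription units. The msfGFP tag allows regulator levels to be monitored independently of reporter output. The plasmid is used to test and characterise near-infrared light regulation of gene transcription in bacteria.
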