Features (pLannotate 1.2.2; 19 found; start..end, strand, type, name):
     59..310     +  CDS            LexA BD: DNA-binding domain of E. coli LexA; lexA (truncated); binds the 16-bp palindromic sequence 5'-CTGTATATATATACAG-3'
   1958..2675    +  CDS            superfolder GFP (fragment): GFP variant that folds robustly even when fused to poorly folded proteins (Pédelacq et al., 2006) mammalian codon-optimized
   2768..2883    +  ncRNA          5S rRNA: Accession: RF00001 - 5S ribosomal RNA
   2887..2933    +  terminator     rrnB T1 terminator: transcription terminator T1 from the E. coli rrnB gene
   2970..3017    +  terminator     T7 terminator: transcription terminator for bacteriophage T7 RNA polymerase
   3188..3979    -  CDS            SmR: aminoglycoside adenylyltransferase (Murphy, 1985); aadA; confers resistance to spectinomycin and streptomycin
   3980..4071    -  promoter       AmpR promoter: bla
   4119..4857    -  rep_origin     CloDF13 ori: Plasmids containing the CloDF13 (CDF) origin of replication can be propagated in E. coli cells that contain additional plasmids with compatible origins.
   4954..5018    -  CDS            TcR (fragment): tetracycline efflux protein; tet; confers resistance to tetracycline
   5033..5054    -  protein_bind   CAP binding site: CAP binding activates transcription in the presence of cAMP. E. coli catabolite activator protein
   5067..6149    -  CDS            lacI: lac repressor; lacI; The lac repressor binds to the lac operator to inhibit transcription in E. coli. This inhibition can be relieved by adding lactose or isopropyl-β-D-thiogalactopyranoside (IPTG).
   6150..6227    -  promoter       lacI promoter: lacI
   6334..6449    +  ncRNA          5S rRNA: Accession: RF00001 - 5S ribosomal RNA
   6453..6499    +  terminator     rrnB T1 terminator: transcription terminator T1 from the E. coli rrnB gene
   6675..7382    +  CDS            mCherry: mCherry is a basic (constitutively fluorescent) red fluorescent protein published in 2004, derived from Discosoma sp.. It is reported to be a very rapidly-maturing monomer with low acid sensitivity.
   7473..7588    +  ncRNA          5S rRNA: Accession: RF00001 - 5S ribosomal RNA
   7592..7638    +  terminator     rrnB T1 terminator: transcription terminator T1 from the E. coli rrnB gene
   7640..7701    +  ncRNA          C0299 (fragment): Accession: RF00119 - C0299 RNA
   7700..19      +  promoter       J23119(SpeI) promoter (fragment) (across the origin): bacterial promoter (Registry of Standard Biological Parts BBa J23119) modified to end with an SpeI site
>Addgene plasmid #170268 | pLEVI(408)-ColE-iLight-msfGFP | addgene full sequence | sequence record 334935 | Addgene NGS Result
CAGCTAGCTCAGTCCTAGGGACTATGCTAGCAAACACTATAACTTCCTAGGTATTATTATGAAAGCGTTA
ACGGCCAGGCAACAAGAGGTGTTTGATCTCATCCGTGATCACATCAGCCAGACAGGTATGCCGCCGACGC
GTGCGGAAATCGCGCAGCGTTTGGGGTTCCGTTCCGCGTCCTCGGCTGAAGAACATCTGAAGGCGCTGGC
ACGCAAAGGCGTTATTGAAATTGTTTCCGGCGCATCACGCGGGATTCGTCTGTTGCAGGAAGAGGAAGAA
GGGTTGCCGCTGGTAGGTCGTGTGGCTGCCGGTGAACCGCGGAGTGCTGGTGGGGCAGCAGATCTGGGTA
GTGATGATATCAGCAAACTGATTGCAGCATGTGATCAAGAACCGATTCATATTCCGAATGCAATTCAGCC
GTTTGGTGCAATGCTGATTGTTGAAAAAGATACCCAGCAGATTGTTTATGCAAGCGCAAATAGCGCAGAA
TATTTCAGCGTTGCAGATAACACCATTCATGAACTGAGCGATTTTAAACAGGCCAACATTAATAGCCTGC
TGCCGGAACAACTGATTAGCGGTCTGACAAGCGCAATTAGTGAAAATGAACCGATTTGGGTTGAAACCGA
TCGTCTGAGCTTTCTGGGTTGGCGTCATGAAAACTATTACATCATTGAAGTGGAACGCTATCATGTGCAG
ACCAGCAATTGGTTTGAAATTCAGTTTCAGCGTGCCTTTCAGAAACTGCGTAATTGCAAAACCCATAACG
ATCTGATTAATACCCTGACCCGTCTGATTCAAGAAATCAGCGGTTATGATCGCGTGATGATCTATCAATT
TGATCCGGAATGGAATGGTCGTGTTATTGCAGAAAGCGTTCGTCAGCTGTTTACCAGCATGCTGAATCAT
CATTTTCCGGCAAGCGATATTCCGGCACAGGCACGTGCAATGTATAGCATTAATCCGATTCGTATTATCC
CGGATGTTAATGCAGAACCGCAGCCGCTGCACATGATTCATAAACCGCAAAATACCGAAGCAGTTAATCT
GAGCTGCGGTGTTCTGCGTGCAGTTAGCCCTCTGCACATGCAGTATCTGCGTAATTTTGGTGTTAGCGCA
AGCACCAGCATTGGCATTTTTAACGAAGATAAACTGTGGGGTATCGTTGCATGCCATCATACCAAACCGC
GTGCAATTGGTCGTCGTATTCGTCATCTGCTGGTTCGTACCGTTGAATTTGCAGCAGAACGTCTGTGGCT
GATTCATAGCCGTAATGTTGAACGTTATATGGTTACCGTTCAGGCAGCACGTGAACAGCTGAGCACCACC
GCAGATGATAAACATTCAAGCCATGAAATCGTGATTGAACATGCAGCAGATTGGTGTAAACTGTTTCGTT
GTGATGGTGTTGGTTATCTGCGTGGAGAAGAACTGACCACCTATGGTGAAACACCGGATCAGACCACCAT
TAACAAACTGGTTGAATGGCTGGAAGAGAACGGTAAAAAAAGCCTGTTTTGGCATAGCCACATGCTGAAA
GAAGATGCACCGGGTCTGCTGCCGGATGGTAGCCGTTTTGCAGGTCTGCTGGCAATTCCGCTGAAAAGTG
ATGCAGACCTGTTTAGCTATCTGCTGCTGTTTCGTGTGGCACAGAATGAAGTTCGTACCTGGGCGGGTAA
ACCGGAAAAACTGAGCGTTGAAACCAGCACTGGCACCATGGTGGGTCCGCGTAAAAGTTTTGAAGCATGG
CAGGATGAAGTTAGCGGTAAAAGCCAGCCGTGGCGTACCGCACAGCTGTATGCAGCACGTGATATTGCAC
GTGATCTGCTGATTGTGGCAGATAGCATGCAGCTGAATCTGCTGAATGATCAGCTGGCAGATGCAAATGA
AAATCTGGAAAAACTGGCCAGCTTTGATGATCTGACCGTCGACTCCGGTGGTGGTTCTGGTGGTGGAATG
GTGAGCAAGGGCGAGGAGCTGTTCACCGGGGTGGTGCCCATCCTGGTCGAGCTGGACGGCGACGTAAACG
GCCACAAGTTCAGCGTGCGCGGCGAGGGCGAGGGCGATGCCACCAACGGCAAGCTGACCCTGAAGTTCAT
CTGCACCACCGGCAAGCTGCCCGTGCCCTGGCCCACCCTCGTGACCACCCTGACCTACGGCGTGCAGTGC
TTCAGCCGCTACCCCGACCACATGAAGCGCCACGACTTCTTCAAGTCCGCCATGCCCGAAGGCTACGTCC
AGGAGCGCACCATCAGCTTCAAGGACGACGGCACCTACAAGACCCGCGCCGAGGTGAAGTTCGAGGGCGA
CACCCTGGTGAACCGCATCGAGCTGAAGGGCATCGACTTCAAGGAGGACGGCAACATCCTGGGGCACAAG
CTGGAGTACAACTTCAACAGCCACAACGTCTATATCACCGCCGACAAGCAGAAGAACGGCATCAAGGCCA
ACTTCAAGATCCGCCACAACGTGGAGGACGGCAGCGTGCAGCTCGCCGACCACTACCAGCAGAACACCCC
CATCGGCGACGGCCCCGTGCTGCTGCCCGACAACCACTACCTGAGCACCCAGTCCAAGCTGAGCAAAGAT
CCCAACGAGAAACGCGATCACATGGTCCTGCTGGAGTTCGTGACCGCCGCCGGGATCACTCTCGGCATGG
ACGAGCTGTACAAGTGAGAATTCCCCCTGTTTTGGCGGATGAGAGAAGATTTTCAGCCTGATACAGATTA
AATCAGAACGCAGAAGCGGTCTGATAAAACAGAATTTGCCTGGCGGCAGTAGCGCGGTGGTCCCACCTGA
CCCCATGCCGAACTCAGAAGTGAAACGCCGTAGCGCCGATGGTAGTGTGGGGTCTCCCCATGCGAGAGTA
GGGAACTGCCAGGCATCAAATAAAACGAAAGGCTCAGTCGAAAGACTGGGCCTTTCGTTTTATCTGTTGT
TTGCTCGAGCTGCCACCGCTGAGCAATAACTAGCATAACCCCTTGGGGCCTCTAAACGGGTCTTGAGGGG
TTTTTTGCTGAAACCTCAGGCATTTGAGAAGCACACGGTCACACTGCTTCCGGTAGTCAATAAACCGGTA
AACCAGCAATAGACATAAGCGGCTATTTAACGACCCTGCCCTGAACCGACGACCGGGTCATCGTGGCCGG
ATCTTGCGGCCCCTCGGCTTGAACGAATTGTTAGACATTATTTGCCGACTACCTTGGTGATCTCGCCTTT
CACGTAGTGGACAAATTCTTCCAACTGATCTGCGCGCGAGGCCAAGCGATCTTCTTCTTGTCCAAGATAA
GCCTGTCTAGCTTCAAGTATGACGGGCTGATACTGGGCCGGCAGGCGCTCCATTGCCCAGTCGGCAGCGA
CATCCTTCGGCGCGATTTTGCCGGTTACTGCGCTGTACCAAATGCGGGACAACGTAAGCACTACATTTCG
CTCATCGCCAGCCCAGTCGGGCGGCGAGTTCCATAGCGTTAAGGTTTCATTTAGCGCCTCAAATAGATCC
TGTTCAGGAACCGGATCAAAGAGTTCCTCCGCCGCTGGACCTACCAAGGCAACGCTATGTTCTCTTGCTT
TTGTCAGCAAGATAGCCAGATCAATGTCGATCGTGGCTGGCTCGAAGATACCTGCAAGAATGTCATTGCG
CTGCCATTCTCCAAATTGCAGTTCGCGCTTAGCTGGATAACGCCACGGAATGATGTCGTCGTGCACAACA
ATGGTGACTTCTACAGCGCGGAGAATCTCGCTCTCTCCAGGGGAAGCCGAAGTTTCCAAAAGGTCGTTGA
TCAAAGCTCGCCGCGTTGTTTCATCAAGCCTTACGGTCACCGTAACCAGCAAATCAATATCACTGTGTGG
CTTCAGGCCGCCATCCACTGCGGAGCCGTACAAATGTACGGCCAGCAACGTCGGTTCGAGATGGCGCTCG
ATGACGCCAACTACCTCTGATAGTTGAGTCGATACTTCGGCGATCACCGCTTCCCTCATACTCTTCCTTT
TTCAATATTATTGAAGCATTTATCAGGGTTATTGTCTCATGAGCGGATACATATTTGAATGTATTTAGAA
AAATAAACAAATAGCTAGCTCACTCGGTCGCTACGCTCCGGGCGTGAGACTGCGGCGGGCGCTGCGGACA
CATACAAAGTTACCCACAGATTCCGTGGATAAGCAGGGGACTAACATGTGAGGCAAAACAGCAGGGCCGC
GCCGGTGGCGTTTTTCCATAGGCTCCGCCCTCCTGCCAGAGTTCACATAAACAGACGCTTTTCCGGTGCA
TCTGTGGGAGCCGTGAGGCTCAACCATGAATCTGACAGTACGGGCGAAACCCGACAGGACTTAAAGATCC
CCACCGTTTCCGGCGGGTCGCTCCCTCTTGCGCTCTCCTGTTCCGACCCTGCCGTTTACCGGATACCTGT
TCCGCCTTTCTCCCTTACGGGAAGTGTGGCGCTTTCTCATAGCTCACACACTGGTATCTCGGCTCGGTGT
AGGTCGTTCGCTCCAAGCTGGGCTGTAAGCAAGAACTCCCCGTTCAGCCCGACTGCTGCGCCTTATCCGG
TAACTGTTCACTTGAGTCCAACCCGGAAAAGCACGGTAAAACGCCACTGGCAGCAGCCATTGGTAACTGG
GAGTTCGCAGAGGATTTGTTTAGCTAAACACGCGGTTGCTCTTGAAGTGTGCGCCAAAGTCCGGCTACAC
TGGAAGGACAGATTTGGTTGCTGTGCTCTGCGAAAGCCAGTTACCACGGTTAAGCAGTTCCCCAACTGAC
TTAACCTTCGATCAAACCACCTCCCCAGGTGGTTTTTTCGTTTACAGGGCAAAAGATTACGCGCAGAAAA
AAAGGATCTCAAGAAGATCCTTTGATCTTTTCTACTGAACCGCTCTAGATTTCAGTGCAATTTATCTCTT
CAAATGTAGCACCTGAAGTCAGCCCCATACGATATAAGTTGTAATTCTCATGTTAGTCATGCCCCGCGCC
CACCGGAAGGAGCTGACTGGGTTGAAGGCTCTCAAGGGCATCGGTCGAGATCCCGGTGCCTAATGAGTGA
GCTAACTTACATTAATTGCGTTGCGCTCACTGCCCGCTTTCCAGTCGGGAAACCTGTCGTGCCAGCTGCA
TTAATGAATCGGCCAACGCGCGGGGAGAGGCGGTTTGCGTATTGGGCGCCAGGGTGGTTTTTCTTTTCAC
CAGTGAGACGGGCAACAGCTGATTGCCCTTCACCGCCTGGCCCTGAGAGAGTTGCAGCAAGCGGTCCACG
CTGGTTTGCCCCAGCAGGCGAAAATCCTGTTTGATGGTGGTTAACGGCGGGATATAACATGAGCTGTCTT
CGGTATCGTCGTATCCCACTACCGAGATGTCCGCACCAACGCGCAGCCCGGACTCGGTAATGGCGCGCAT
TGCGCCCAGCGCCATCTGATCGTTGGCAACCAGCATCGCAGTGGGAACGATGCCCTCATTCAGCATTTGC
ATGGTTTGTTGAAAACCGGACATGGCACTCCAGTCGCCTTCCCGTTCCGCTATCGGCTGAATTTGATTGC
GAGTGAGATATTTATGCCAGCCAGCCAGACGCAGACGCGCCGAGACAGAACTTAATGGGCCCGCTAACAG
CGCGATTTGCTGGTGACCCAATGCGACCAGATGCTCCACGCCCAGTCGCGTACCGTCTTCATGGGAGAAA
ATAATACTGTTGATGGGTGTCTGGTCAGAGACATCAAGAAATAACGCCGGAACATTAGTGCAGGCAGCTT
CCACAGCAATGGCATCCTGGTCATCCAGCGGATAGTTAATGATCAGCCCACTGACGCGTTGCGCGAGAAG
ATTGTGCACCGCCGCTTTACAGGCTTCGACGCCGCTTCGTTCTACCATCGACACCACCACGCTGGCACCC
AGTTGATCGGCGCGAGATTTAATCGCCGCGACAATTTGCGACGGCGCGTGCAGGGCCAGACTGGAGGTGG
CAACGCCAATCAGCAACGACTGTTTGCCCGCCAGTTGTTGTGCCACGCGGTTGGGAATGTAATTCAGCTC
CGCCATCGCCGCTTCCACTTTTTCCCGCGTTTTCGCAGAAACGTGGCTGGCCTGGTTCACCACGCGGGAA
ACGGTCTGATAAGAGACACCGGCATACTCTGCGACATCGTATAACGTTACTGGTTTCACATTCACCACCC
TGAATTGACTCTCTTCCGGGCGCTATCATGCCATACCGCGAAAGGTTTTGCGCCATTCGATGGTGTCCGG
GATCTCGACGCTCGGTACCCCCCTGTTTTGGCGGATGAGAGAAGATTTTCAGCCTGATACAGATTAAATC
AGAACGCAGAAGCGGTCTGATAAAACAGAATTTGCCTGGCGGCAGTAGCGCGGTGGTCCCACCTGACCCC
ATGCCGAACTCAGAAGTGAAACGCCGTAGCGCCGATGGTAGTGTGGGGTCTCCCCATGCGAGAGTAGGGA
ACTGCCAGGCATCAAATAAAACGAAAGGCTCAGTCGAAAGACTGGGCCTTTCGTTTTATCTGTTGTTTGC
GCTAGCGGATCCTGTTTTTTTGATCGTTTTCACAAAAATGGAAGTACACAGTCTTGACAGGGAAAATGCA
GCGGCGTAGCTTTTATGCCGTATATAAAAACGGCGTTTATATGTACGGTATTTATTTTTAACTTATTGTT
TTAAAAGTCAAAGAGGATTTTATAATGGTGAGCAAGGGCGAGGAGGATAACATGGCCATCATCAAGGAGT
TCATGCGCTTCAAGGTGCACATGGAGGGCTCCGTGAACGGCCACGAGTTCGAGATCGAGGGCGAGGGCGA
GGGCCGCCCCTACGAGGGCACCCAGACCGCCAAGCTGAAGGTGACCAAGGGTGGCCCCCTGCCCTTCGCC
TGGGACATCCTGTCCCCTCAGTTCATGTACGGCTCCAAGGCCTACGTGAAGCACCCCGCCGACATCCCCG
ACTACTTGAAGCTGTCCTTCCCCGAGGGCTTCAAGTGGGAGCGCGTGATGAACTTCGAGGACGGCGGCGT
GGTGACCGTGACCCAGGACTCCTCCCTGCAGGACGGCGAGTTCATCTACAAGGTGAAGCTGCGCGGCACC
AACTTCCCCTCCGACGGCCCCGTAATGCAGAAGAAGACCATGGGCTGGGAGGCCTCCTCCGAGCGGATGT
ACCCCGAGGACGGCGCCCTGAAGGGCGAGATCAAGCAGAGGCTGAAGCTGAAGGACGGCGGCCACTACGA
CGCTGAGGTCAAGACCACCTACAAGGCCAAGAAGCCCGTGCAGCTGCCCGGCGCCTACAACGTCAACATC
AAGTTGGACATCACCTCCCACAACGAGGACTACACCATCGTGGAACAGTACGAACGCGCCGAGGGCCGCC
ACTCCACCGGCGGCATGGACGAGCTGTACAAGTAAAGATCTCTGTTTTGGCGGATGAGAGAAGATTTTCA
GCCTGATACAGATTAAATCAGAACGCAGAAGCGGTCTGATAAAACAGAATTTGCCTGGCGGCAGTAGCGC
GGTGGTCCCACCTGACCCCATGCCGAACTCAGAAGTGAAACGCCGTAGCGCCGATGGTAGTGTGGGGTCT
CCCCATGCGAGAGTAGGGAACTGCCAGGCATCAAATAAAACGAAAGGCTCAGTCGAAAGACTGGGCCTTT
CGTTTTATCTGTTGTTTGCGCTAGCGGATCCGCCTATGCAGCGACAAATATTGATAGCCTGAATCAGTAT
TGA
