>Addgene plasmid #170268 | pLEVI(408)-ColE-iLight-msfGFP | depositor partial sequence | sequence record 330072 | linker-iLight-msfGFP sequence.
AGTGCTGGTGGGGCAGCAGATCTGGGTAGTGATGATATCAGCAAACTGATTGCAGCATGTGATCAAGAAC
CGATTCATATTCCGAATGCAATTCAGCCGTTTGGTGCAATGCTGATTGTTGAAAAAGATACCCAGCAGAT
TGTTTATGCAAGCGCAAATAGCGCAGAATATTTCAGCGTTGCAGATAACACCATTCATGAACTGAGCGAT
TTTAAACAGGCCAACATTAATAGCCTGCTGCCGGAACAACTGATTAGCGGTCTGACAAGCGCAATTAGTG
AAAATGAACCGATTTGGGTTGAAACCGATCGTCTGAGCTTTCTGGGTTGGCGTCATGAAAACTATTACAT
CATTGAAGTGGAACGCTATCATGTGCAGACCAGCAATTGGTTTGAAATTCAGTTTCAGCGTGCCTTTCAG
AAACTGCGTAATTGCAAAACCCATAACGATCTGATTAATACCCTGACCCGTCTGATTCAAGAAATCAGCG
GTTATGATCGCGTGATGATCTATCAATTTGATCCGGAATGGAATGGTCGTGTTATTGCAGAAAGCGTTCG
TCAGCTGTTTACCAGCATGCTGAATCATCATTTTCCGGCAAGCGATATTCCGGCACAGGCACGTGCAATG
TATAGCATTAATCCGATTCGTATTATCCCGGATGTTAATGCAGAACCGCAGCCGCTGCACATGATTCATA
AACCGCAAAATACCGAAGCAGTTAATCTGAGCTGCGGTGTTCTGCGTGCAGTTAGCCCTCTGCACATGCA
GTATCTGCGTAATTTTGGTGTTAGCGCAAGCACCAGCATTGGCATTTTTAACGAAGATAAACTGTGGGGT
ATCGTTGCATGCCATCATACCAAACCGCGTGCAATTGGTCGTCGTATTCGTCATCTGCTGGTTCGTACCG
TTGAATTTGCAGCAGAACGTCTGTGGCTGATTCATAGCCGTAATGTTGAACGTTATATGGTTACCGTTCA
GGCAGCACGTGAACAGCTGAGCACCACCGCAGATGATAAACATTCAAGCCATGAAATCGTGATTGAACAT
GCAGCAGATTGGTGTAAACTGTTTCGTTGTGATGGTGTTGGTTATCTGCGTGGAGAAGAACTGACCACCT
ATGGTGAAACACCGGATCAGACCACCATTAACAAACTGGTTGAATGGCTGGAAGAGAACGGTAAAAAAAG
CCTGTTTTGGCATAGCCACATGCTGAAAGAAGATGCACCGGGTCTGCTGCCGGATGGTAGCCGTTTTGCA
GGTCTGCTGGCAATTCCGCTGAAAAGTGATGCAGACCTGTTTAGCTATCTGCTGCTGTTTCGTGTGGCAC
AGAATGAAGTTCGTACCTGGGCGGGTAAACCGGAAAAACTGAGCGTTGAAACCAGCACTGGCACCATGGT
GGGTCCGCGTAAAAGTTTTGAAGCATGGCAGGATGAAGTTAGCGGTAAAAGCCAGCCGTGGCGTACCGCA
CAGCTGTATGCAGCACGTGATATTGCACGTGATCTGCTGATTGTGGCAGATAGCATGCAGCTGAATCTGC
TGAATGATCAGCTGGCAGATGCAAATGAAAATCTGGAAAAACTGGCCAGCTTTGATGATCTGACCGTCGA
CTCCGGTGGTGGTTCTGGTGGTGGAATGGTGAGCAAGGGCGAGGAGCTGTTCACCGGGGTGGTGCCCATC
CTGGTCGAGCTGGACGGCGACGTAAACGGCCACAAGTTCAGCGTGCGCGGCGAGGGCGAGGGCGATGCCA
CCAACGGCAAGCTGACCCTGAAGTTCATCTGCACCACCGGCAAGCTGCCCGTGCCCTGGCCCACCCTCGT
GACCACCCTGACCTACGGCGTGCAGTGCTTCAGCCGCTACCCCGACCACATGAAGCGCCACGACTTCTTC
AAGTCCGCCATGCCCGAAGGCTACGTCCAGGAGCGCACCATCAGCTTCAAGGACGACGGCACCTACAAGA
CCCGCGCCGAGGTGAAGTTCGAGGGCGACACCCTGGTGAACCGCATCGAGCTGAAGGGCATCGACTTCAA
GGAGGACGGCAACATCCTGGGGCACAAGCTGGAGTACAACTTCAACAGCCACAACGTCTATATCACCGCC
GACAAGCAGAAGAACGGCATCAAGGCCAACTTCAAGATCCGCCACAACGTGGAGGACGGCAGCGTGCAGC
TCGCCGACCACTACCAGCAGAACACCCCCATCGGCGACGGCCCCGTGCTGCTGCCCGACAACCACTACCT
GAGCACCCAGTCCAAGCTGAGCAAAGATCCCAACGAGAAACGCGATCACATGGTCCTGCTGGAGTTCGTG
ACCGCCGCCGGGATCACTCTCGGCATGGACGAGCTGTACAAGTGA
